Addgene plasmid #20912: MD~E-pCLBabe
Depositing lab: Stephen Tapscott. Depositing organization: Fred Hutchinson Cancer Center. Publication: MyoD and E-protein heterodimers switch rhabdomyosarcoma cells from an arrested myoblast phase to a differentiated state. Yang Z, MacQuarrie KL, Analau E, Tyler AE, Dilworth FJ, Cao Y, Diede SJ, Tapscott SJ. Genes Dev. 2009 Mar 15. 23(6):694-707. 10.1101/gad.1765109 PubMed 19299559.
Backbone
  Vector backbone: pBabe
  Backbone size w/o insert (bp): 4500
  Vector type: Mammalian Expression, Retroviral
  Selectable markers: Puromycin
Growth in bacteria
  Bacterial resistance: Ampicillin, 100 μg/mL
  Growth temperature: 37°C
  Growth strain: DH5alpha
  Copy number: High Copy
Gene/Insert
  Gene/Insert name: MyoD~E12 forced dimer (alt name: E2A (E12 isoform))
  Species: M. musculus (mouse)
  Insert size (bp): 3000
  Mutation: Short flexible linker region between the MyoD and E12 sequences.
  Tag / fusion protein: Flag (N terminal on insert)
  Cloning method: Restriction Enzyme; 5′ cloning site BamHI (not destroyed); 3′ cloning site EcoRI (not destroyed)
  Sequencing primers: 5′ GATCCTCCCTTTATCCAGCCCTC; 3′ GGACTTTCCACACCCTAACTGACAC
Terms and licenses: Academic/Nonprofit Terms; Industry Terms: Not Available to Industry
How to cite: MD~E-pCLBabe was a gift from Stephen Tapscott (Addgene plasmid # 20912 ; http://n2t.net/addgene:20912 ; RRID:Addgene_20912)
