[The description below was written by a language model from this plasmid's Addgene catalogue record.]
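Description:
MD~E-pCLBabe is a retroviral mammalian expression plasmid built on a pBabe backbone of about 4.5 kb. It is propagated in E. coli as a high-copy plasmid under ampicillin selection, and it carries a puromycin marker so that transduced or transfected mammalian cells can be selected. As a pBabe-type vector, it is designed to be packaged into retroviral particles in a suitable packaging line, after which the region between the viral long terminal repeats integrates into the target cell genome for stable expression. The record does not list the individual regulatory elements or name the promoter driving the insert. No feature table is provided, so details such as the origin of replication and the arrangement of the puromycin cassette cannot be confirmed here.

The payload is an insert of roughly 3 kb, cloned between BamHI and EcoRI sites that both remain intact. It encodes a mouse MyoD~E12 forced dimer: the myogenic bHLH factor MyoD joined through a short flexible linker to E12, an isoform of the E-protein gene E2A. A Flag epitope at the N terminus allows detection or immunoprecipitation of the fusion. Tethering the two partners in one polypeptide favours formation of the MyoD:E-protein heterodimer rather than leaving pairing to competition with other bHLH proteins in the cell. The associated publication concerns MyoD and E-protein heterodimers switching rhabdomyosarcoma cells from an arrested myoblast phase to a differentiated state, so the construct is suited to stably expressing the tethered dimer to test how enforced heterodimer activity affects myogenic differentiation.
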