>Addgene plasmid #20912 | MD~E-pCLBabe | depositor partial sequence | sequence record 9757 | Author sequence
GGTACGGGGGGTGGATCCGGCGGGGGTTCTGGAGGTGGGAGCGGCGGAGGGTCCGGCGGAGGTTACCCA
