>Addgene plasmid #20912 | MD~E-pCLBabe | addgene partial sequence | sequence record 26759 | 20912 with mMyoD-F
AGTGCGGCTGTGTCGAGCCTCGACTGCCTGTCCAGCATAGTGGAGCGCATCTCCACAGACAGCCCCGCTG
CGCCTGCGCTGCTTTTGGCAGATGCACCACCAGAGTCGCCTCCGGGTCCGCCAGAGGGGGCATCCCTAAG
CGACACAGAACAGGGAACCCAGACCCCGTCTCCCGACGCCGCCCCTCAGTGTCCTGCAGGCTCAAACCCC
AATGCGATTTATCAGGTGCTTGGTACGGGGGGTGGATCCGGCGGGGGTTCTGGAGGTGGGAGCGGCGGAG
GGTCCGGCGGAGGTTACCCAATGATGAACCAGTCTCAGAGAATGGCACCCGTGGGCTCTGACAAGGAACT
GAGTGACCTCCTGGACTTCAGCATGATGTTCCCGCTACCTGTGGCCAATGGGAAGAGCCGGCCCGCCTCC
CTCGGGGGAACCCAGTTTGCAGGCTCAGGACTGGAGGACCGACCCAGCTCAGGCTCCTGGGGCAGCAGTG
ACCAGAACAGTTCTTCCTTTGACCCTAGCCGGACATACAGCGAAGGTGCCCACTTCAGTGACTCCCACAG
CAGCCTGCCGCCTTCCACGTTCCTAGGAGCTGGGCTTGGAGGCAAGGGCAGTGAGCGGAATGCCTATGCC
ACCTTTGGGAGAGACACCAGTGTTGGCACCTTGAGTCAGGCTGGCTTCCTGCCAGGTGAGCTGAGCCTCA
GCAGTCCCGGGCCACTGTCCCCATCGGGCATCAAGAGCAGCTCCCAGTATTACCCCTCATTCCCCAGCAA
CCCTCGTCGGAGAGCTGCAGATGGTGGCCTGGATACTCAGCCGAANAAAGNCCGGAAGGTTCCGCCTGGT
CTCCTTCCTCGGTGTATCCGCCCAGCTCAGNGACAGCTACAGCAAGGATGCTGCAGCCTACCCCTCCGCC
AAGACCCCAGCAGCGCTTACCCCTCCCCCTTCTACGTGGACAGATGGCAGCTG
