>Addgene plasmid #20912 | MD~E-pCLBabe | addgene partial sequence | sequence record 26760 | 20912 with MyoD-E120_3 (GGACTTTCCACACCCTAACTGACAC)
CTGTGCTGGCGAATTCTCACAGGTGCCCGGCTGGGTTGTGGGCCTCACCCAGGCCCGGGTGGGCGGCTGA
CAGGGCCAGCTGTGGGTCCCCGACCACGCCAGACACCTTCTCCTCCTCCCTCCGCTTCAAGCAGGCTGCT
TTGGGGTTCAGGTTGCGTTCTCGCACCTGCTGCTCCAGGCTGAGGATGACGGCCACGGCCTGGTGCAGGA
TGAGCAGTTTGGTCTGCGGCTTCTCGCTGCTGAGGTGCAGCTGGCACATGCGGCCGAGCTCCTTAAAGGC
CTCATTGATGTCGCGGACCCGCAGGCGCTCTCGGGCATTATTGGCCACCCGGCGCTCCTTCTCCCGCTCC
GCCTTCTGCTCTGGGGGGAGAAGGTCGTCCTCGTCCTCGTCTGGGCTGGTGCGCGTGCGTGGGACCTTCA
GGTCCTTCTTGTCCTCTTCGGCGTCGGCTACTGATGCGATTTCCTCATCCTCTTTCTCCTCCCGCTTGAT
CTCGCTGGCACCCGCTGTTGTGCCTGCCCTCCCGAGTCCACTATAGGAGTCGGGAGGTCTCTGTGAGAGG
TCAGGGAGGGAACTGGGCTGGCTGGGGAGGCTGGCATGGTTATGCAAAAGACTGGCCCCACTTGTGAGGC
CCTCCTCAGGATGGCTTCCCCCGACCAGGCCCCCCN
