>Addgene plasmid #20912 | MD~E-pCLBabe | addgene partial sequence | sequence record 26761 | 20912 with MyoD-E12 5'-GATCCTCCCTTTATCCAGCCCTC
GGATCTGGGCCCGCCACCATGGACTACAAAGACGATGACGATGGATCCATGGAGCTTCTATCGCCGCCAC
TCCGGGACATAGACTTGACAGGCCCCGACGGCTCTCTCTGCTCCTTTGAGACAGCAGACGACTTCTATGA
TGATCCGTGTTTCGACTCACCAGACCTGCGCTTTTTTGAGGACCTGGACCCGCGCCTGGTGCACGTGGGA
GCCCTCCTGAAACCGGAGGAGCACGCACACTTCTCTACTGCGGTGCACCCAGGCCCAGGCGCTCGTGAGG
ATGAGCATGTGCGCGCGCCCAGCGGGCACCACCAGGCGGGTCGCTGCTTGCTGTGGGCCTGCAAGGCGTG
CAAGCGCAAGACCACCAACGCTGATCGCCGCAAGGCCGCCACCATGCGCGAGCGCCGCCGCCTGAGCAAA
GTGAATGAGGCCTTCGAGACGCTCAAGCGCTGCACGTCCAGCAACCCGAACCAGCGGCTACCCAAGGTGG
AGATCCTGCGCAACGCCATCCGCTACATCGAAGGTCTGCAGGCTCTGCTGCGCGACCAGGACGCCGCGCC
CCCTGGCGCCGCTGCCTTCCTACGCACCTGGACCGCTGCCCCCAGGCCGTGGCAGCGAGCACTACAGTGG
CGACTCAGACGCGTCCAGCCCGCGCTCCAACTGCTCTGATGGCATGATGGATTACAGCGGCCCCCCAAGC
GGCCCCCGGCGGCAGAATGGCTACGACACCGCCTACTACAGTGAGGCGGTGCGCGAGTCCAGGCCA
