>Addgene plasmid #20912 | MD~E-pCLBabe | addgene partial sequence | sequence record 26762 | 20912 with pBABE-5
CNCCNTGGACTACAAAGACGATGACGATGGATCCATGGAGCTTCTATCGCCGCCACTCCGGGACATAGAC
TTGACAGGCCCCGACGGCTCTCTCTGCTCCTTTGAGACAGCAGACGACTTCTATGATGATCCGTGTTTCG
ACTCACCAGACCTGCGCTTTTTTGAGGACCTGGACCCGCGCCTGGTGCACGTGGGAGCCCTCCTGAAACC
GGAGGAGCACGCACACTTCTCTACTGCGGTGCACCCAGGCCCAGGCGCTCGTGAGGATGAGCATGTGCGC
GCGCCCAGCGGGCACCACCAGGCGGGTCGCTGCTTGCTGTGGGCCTGCAAGGCGTGCAAGCGCAAGACCA
CCAACGCTGATCGCCGCAAGGCCGCCACCATGCGCGAGCGCCGCCGCCTGAGCAAAGTGAATGAGGCCTT
CGAGACGCTCAAGCGCTGCACGTCCAGCAACCCGAACCAGCGGCTACCCAAGGTGGAGATCCTGCGCAAC
GCCATCCGCTACATCGAAGGTCTGCAGGCTCTGCTGCGCGACCAGGACGCCGCGCCCCCTGGCGCCGCTG
CCTTCTACGCACCTGGACCGCTGCCCCCAGGCCGTGGCAGCGAGCACTACAGTGGCGACTCAGACGCGTC
CAGCCCGCGCTCCAACTGCTCTGATGGCATGATGGATTACAGCGGCCCCCCAAGCGGCCNNNNNNNNNNA
NAATGGCTACNA
