>Addgene plasmid #20912 | MD~E-pCLBabe | addgene partial sequence | sequence record 26763 | 20912 with pBABE-3
CTGGCGATTCTCNCAGGTGCCCGGCTGGGTTGTGGGCCTCACCCAGGCCCGGGTGGGCGGCTGACAGGGC
CAGCTGTGGGTCCCCGACCACGCCAGACACCTTCTCCTCCTCCCTCCGCTTCAAGCAGGCTGCTTTGGGG
TTCAGGTTGCGTTCTCGCACCTGCTGCTCCAGGCTGAGGATGACGGCCACGGCCTGGTGCAGGATGAGCA
GTTTGGTCTGCGGCTTCTCGCTGCTGAGGTGCAGCTGGCACATGCGGCCGAGCTCCTTAAAGGCCTCATT
GATGTCGCGGACCCGCAGGCGCTCTCGGGCATTATTGGCCACCCGGCGCTCCTTCTCCCGCTCCGCCTTC
TGCTCTGGGGGGAGAAGGTCGTCCTCGTCCTCGTCTGGGCTGGTGCGCGTGCGTGGGACCTTCAGGTCCT
TCTTGTCCTCTTCGGCGTCGGCTACTGATGCGATTTCCTCATCCTCTTTCTCCTCCCGCTTGATCTCGCT
GGCACCCGCTGTTGTGCCTGCCCTCCCGAGTCCACTATAGGAGTCGGGAGGTCTCTGTGAGAGGTCAGGG
AGGGAACTGGGCTGGCTGGGGAGGCTGGCATGGTTATGCAAAAGACTGGCCCCACTTGTGAGGCCCTCCT
CANGATGGCTTCCCCCGACCAGGCCGGCATGCCGCCCGCCCAGTGACATGGGGCCGGTGAAGCTCGTGGT
CAGTGCGCCATGGCCAGGCAAAAGCCCATGGAGATCGCTAGCGGTGCCAACAGCGTGGCTT
